>Addgene plasmid #29282 | pEMS1631 | addgene partial sequence | sequence record 39188 | LacZ-R 5'-GACAGTATCGGCCTCAGGAA-3'
CCGCTTCTGGTGCCGGAAACCAGGCAAAGCGCCATTCGCCATTCAGGCTGCGCAACTGTTGGGAAGGGCG
ATCGGTGCGGGCCTCTTCGCTATTACGCCAGCTGGCGAAAGGGGGATGTGCTGCAAGGCGATTAAGTTGG
GTAACGCCAGGGTTTTCCCAGTCACGACGTTGTAAAACGACGGGATCCGCCATGGTGGCGGAAGTTCCTA
TACCTTTTGAAGAATAGGAACTTCGGAATAGGAACTTCCTGTGGAGAGAAAGGCAAAGTGGATGTCAGTA
AGACCAATAGGTGCCTATCAGAAACGCAAGAGTCTTCTCTGTCTCGACAAGCCCAGTTTCTATTGGTCTC
CTTAAACCTGTCTTGTAACCTTGATACTTACGGCGCGCCAGACTCCCAGTAGCGGCGGCTGCGGCGGCGA
TCTAGAGGGCAGGCAGGGGCCAGGGGCCGGGCACCCGGCCGGAGTGGGGGCCGCCCCCCTGCTCCCGGGC
CGCCTCTCCGCTCGGGCGCTCCTGGACTCTCGGAGGGAGTGAGCCTCACCGCGTACTGCCACCCCCAGCC
GGCGCCCATTCACTTTATGGCAGACCAGGGCGCCCCCAGCCCGCCGCGGCGAGCCGCGCGCGTCAGGCCC
CGCCCCTTTCCAGCTGTCCTGCTGGGGCTCCGCCCTTTCCAGCTGTGGATCTCCAGGCCCCGCCTTTGAG
GGAGGGGTCTGGCCGGCGAGACGCCAAGAACCCCGCCCTCTGGCCAATCAGAAGCGCTCTTCAGCAACTC
GGCCGCGCCCCTCCCCACGTGGCAGAGACCGCGCTCCGGCT
