[The description below was written by a language model from this plasmid's Addgene catalogue record.]
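Description:
pEMS1631 is a Pleiades Promoter Project plasmid built on the large pEMS1313 backbone (about 18.8 kb without insert). It carries the human MiniPromoter Ple160, a 2,534 bp regulatory element designed from the PITX3 (pituitary homeobox 3) locus. The insert is a compact, engineered promoter rather than a coding sequence. It was cloned by restriction digestion between FseI and AscI sites, and the record does not say whether those sites survived cloning. The plasmid is maintained in E. coli at high copy number under ampicillin selection. No feature table is provided, so the origin of replication and the other elements that make up the sizeable backbone are not stated in the record.

Ple160 sits upstream of a backbone-encoded reporter cassette described as Intron-LacZ-NLS. In this arrangement the MiniPromoter drives transcription of an intron-containing lacZ gene. An intron is commonly included in such cassettes to improve transgene expression in mammalian cells. The nuclear localisation signal concentrates the β-galactosidase product in the nucleus, so that individual expressing cells can be resolved by histochemical staining. Reporter activity therefore shows where and in which cell types the PITX3-derived regulatory sequences are active.

The construct belongs to a toolbox of human MiniPromoters developed to drive selective, region- or cell-type-restricted expression in the brain. Its stated purpose is to document the Ple160 expression pattern reported in the associated publication. The record does not specify how the plasmid is delivered into cells or animals, and it does not describe the observed expression pattern.
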