Addgene plasmid #29282: pEMS1631
Purpose: Pleiades (Ple) MiniPromoter expression pattern described in Portales-Casamar et al., PNAS, 2010 (PMID: 20807748).
Depositing lab: Elizabeth Simpson. Depositing organization: University of British Columbia. Publication: A regulatory toolbox of MiniPromoters to drive selective expression in the brain. Portales-Casamar E, Swanson DJ, Liu L, de Leeuw CN, Banks KG, Ho Sui SJ, Fulton DL, Ali J, Amirabbasi M, Arenillas DJ, Babyak N, Black SF, Bonaguro RJ, Brauer E, Candido TR, Castellarin M, Chen J, Chen Y, Cheng JC, Chopra V, Docking TR, Dreolini L, D'Souza CA, Flynn EK, Glenn R, Hatakka K, Hearty TG, Imanian B, Jiang S, Khorasan-zadeh S, Komljenovic I, Laprise S, Liao NY, Lim JS, Lithwick S, Liu F, Liu J, Lu M, McConechy M, McLeod AJ, Milisavljevic M, Mis J, O'Connor K, Palma B, Palmquist DL, Schmouth JF, Swanson MI, Tam B, Ticoll A, Turner JL, Varhol R, Vermeulen J, Watkins RF, Wilson G, Wong BK, Wong SH, Wong TY, Yang GS, Ypsilanti AR, Jones SJ, Holt RA, Goldowitz D, Wasserman WW, Simpson EM. Proc Natl Acad Sci U S A. 2010 Sep 21. 107(38):16589-94. 10.1073/pnas.1009158107 PubMed 20807748.
Backbone
  Vector backbone: pEMS1313
  Backbone size w/o insert (bp): 18843
  Vector type: Pleiades Promoter Project [sic, Pleaides Plieades]
Growth in bacteria
  Bacterial resistance: Ampicillin, 100 μg/mL
  Growth temperature: 37°C
  Growth strain: DH5alpha
  Growth instructions: DH10B
  Copy number: High Copy
Gene/Insert
  Gene/Insert name: Ple160 (alt names: PITX3; Pituitary homeobox 3)
  Species: H. sapiens (human)
  Insert size (bp): 2534
  Entrez Gene: PITX3 (a.k.a. ASGD1, ASMD, ASOD, CTPP4, CTRCT11, PTX3)
  Tag / fusion protein: Intron-LacZ-NLS (C terminal on backbone)
  Cloning method: Restriction Enzyme; 5′ cloning site FseI (unknown if destroyed); 3′ cloning site AscI (unknown if destroyed)
  Sequencing primers: 5′ Unknown
Terms and licenses: Academic/Nonprofit Terms; Industry Terms
How to cite: pEMS1631 was a gift from Elizabeth Simpson (Addgene plasmid # 29282 ; http://n2t.net/addgene:29282 ; RRID:Addgene_29282)
